>Addgene plasmid #186842 | pTRE3G-human cGAS-HA | addgene full sequence | sequence record 366578 | Addgene Partial NGS Result
TCCGCGTTACATAACTTACGGTAAATGGCCCGCCTGGCTGACCGCCCAACGACCCCCGCCCATTGACGTC
AATAATGACGTATGTTCCCATAGTAACGCCAATAGGGACTTTCCATTGACGTCAATGGGTGGAGTATTTA
CGGTAAACTGCCCACTTGGCAGTACATCAAGTGTATCATATGCCAAGTACGCCCCCTATTGACGTCAATG
ACGGTAAATGGCCCGCCTGGCATTATGCCCAGTACATGACCTTATGGGACTTTCCTACTTGGCAGTACAT
CTACGTATTAGTCATCGCTATTACCATGGTGATGCGGTTTTGGCAGTACATCAATGGGCGTGGATAGCGG
TTTGACTCACGGGGATTTCCAAGTCTCCACCCCATTGACGTCAATGGGAGTTTGTTTTGGCACCAAAATC
AACGGGACTTTCCAAAATGTCGTAACAACTCCGCCCCATTGACGCAAATGGGCGGTAGGCGTGTACGGTG
GGAGGTCTATATAAGCAGAGCTCAATAAAAGAGCCCACAACCCCTCACTCGGCGCGCCAGTCTTCCGATA
GACTGCGTCGCCCGGGTACCCGTATTCCCAATAAAGCCTCTTGCTGTTTGCATCCGAATCGTGGTCTCGC
TGTTCCTTGGGAGGGTCTCCTCTGAGTGATTGACTACCCACGACGGGGGTCTTTCATTTGGGGGCTCGTC
CGGGATTTGGAGACCCCTGCCCAGGGACCACCGACCCACCACCGGGAGGTAAGCTGGCCAGCAACTTATC
TGTGTCTGTCCGATTGTCTAGTGTCTATGTTTGATGTTATGCGCCTGCGTCTGTACTAGTTAGCTAACTA
GCTCTGTATCTGGCGGACCCGTGGTGGAACTGACGAGTTCTGAACACCCGGCCGCAACCCTGGGAGACGT
CCCAGGGACTTTGGGGGCCGTTTTTGTGGCCCGACCTGAGGAAGGGAGTCGATGTGGAATCCGACCCCGT
CAGGATATGTGGTTCTGGTAGGAGACGAGAACCTAAAACAGTTCCCGCCTCCGTCTGAATTTTTGCTTTC
GGTTTGGAACCGAAGCCGCGCGTCTTGTCTGCTGCAGCGCTGCAGCATCGTTCTGTGTTGTCTCTGTCTG
ACTGTGTTTCTGTATTTGTCTGAAAATTAGGGCCAGACTGTTACCACTCCCTTAAGTTTGACCTTAGGTC
ACTGGAAAGATGTCGAGCGGATCGCTCACAACCAGTCGGTAGATGTCAAGAAGAGACGTTGGGTTACCTT
CTGCTCTGCAGAATGGCCAACCTTTAACGTCGGATGGCCGCGAGACGGCACCTTTAACCGAGACCTCATC
ACCCAGGTTAAGATCAAGGTCTTTTCACCTGGCCCGCATGGACACCCAGACCAGGTCCCCTACATCGTGA
CCTGGGAAGCCTTGGCTTTTGACCCCCCTCCCTGGGTCAAGCCCTTTGTACACCCTAAGCCTCCGCCTCC
TCTTCCTCCATCCGCCCCGTCTCTCCCCCTTGAACCTCCTCGTTCGACCCCGCCTCGATCCTCCCTTTAT
CCAGCCCTCACTCCTTCTCTAGGCGCCGGAATTGAAGATCTCGATGAGGCCCTTTCGTCTTCACTCGAGT
TTACTCCCTATCAGTGATAGAGAACGTATGAAGAGTTTACTCCCTATCAGTGATAGAGAACGTATGCAGA
CTTTACTCCCTATCAGTGATAGAGAACGTATAAGGAGTTTACTCCCTATCAGTGATAGAGAACGTATGAC
CAGTTTACTCCCTATCAGTGATAGAGAACGTATCTACAGTTTACTCCCTATCAGTGATAGAGAACGTATA
TCCAGTTTACTCCCTATCAGTGATAGAGAACGTATGTCGAGGTAGGCGTGTACGGTGGGCGCCTATAAAA
GCAGAGCTCGTTTAGTGAACCGTCAGATCGCCTGGAGCAATTCCACAACACTTTTGTCTTATACTTGGAT
CCGCCACCATGCAGCCTTGGCACGGAAAGGCCATGCAGAGAGCTTCCGAGGCCGGAGCCACTGCCCCCAA
GGCTTCCGCACGGAATGCCAGGGGCGCCCCGATGGATCCCACCGAGTCTCCGGCTGCCCCCGAGGCCGCC
CTGCCTAAGGCGGGAAAGTTCGGCCCCGCCAGGAAGTCGGGATCCCGGCAGAAAAAGAGCGCCCCGGACA
CCCAGGAGAGGCCGCCCGTCCGCGCAACTGGGGCCCGCGCCAAAAAGGCCCCTCAGCGCGCCCAGGACAC
GCAGCCGTCTGACGCCACCAGCGCCCCTGGGGCAGAGGGGCTGGAGCCTCCTGCGGCTCGGGAGCCGGCT
CTTTCCAGGGCTGGTTCTTGCCGCCAGAGGGGCGCGCGCTGCTCCACGAAGCCAAGACCTCCGCCCGGGC
CCTGGGACGTGCCCAGCCCCGGCCTGCCGGTCTCGGCCCCCATTCTCGTACGGAGGGATGCGGCGCCTGG
GGCCTCGAAGCTCCGGGCGGTTTTGGAGAAGTTGAAGCTCAGCCGCGATGATATCTCCACGGCGGCGGGG
ATGGTGAAAGGGGTTGTGGACCACCTGCTGCTCAGACTGAAGTGCGACTCCGCGTTCAGAGGCGTCGGGC
TGCTGAACACCGGGAGCTACTATGAGCACGTGAAGATTTCTGCACCTAATGAATTTGATGTCATGTTTAA
ACTGGAAGTCCCCAGAATTCAACTAGAAGAATATTCCAACACTCGTGCATATTACTTTGTGAAATTTAAA
AGAAATCCGAAAGAAAATCCTCTGAGTCAGTTTTTAGAAGGTGAAATATTATCAGCTTCTAAGATGCTGT
CAAAGTTTAGGAAAATCATTAAGGAAGAAATTAACGACATTAAAGATACAGATGTCATCATGAAGAGGAA
AAGAGGAGGGAGCCCTGCTGTAACACTTCTTATTAGTGAAAAAATATCTGTGGATATAACCCTGGCTTTG
GAATCAAAAAGTAGCTGGCCTGCTAGCACCCAAGAAGGCCTGCGCATTCAAAACTGGCTTTCAGCAAAAG
TTAGGAAGCAACTACGACTAAAGCCATTTTACCTTGTACCCAAGCATGCAAAGGAAGGAAATGGTTTCCA
AGAAGAAACATGGCGGCTATCCTTCTCTCACATCGAAAAGGAAATTTTGAACAATCATGGAAAATCTAAA
ACGTGCTGTGAAAACAAAGAAGAGAAATGTTGCAGGAAAGATTGTTTAAAACTAATGAAATACCTTTTAG
AACAGCTGAAAGAAAGGTTTAAAGACAAAAAACATCTGGATAAATTCTCTTCTTATCATGTGAAAACTGC
CTTCTTTCACGTATGTACCCAGAACCCTCAAGACAGTCAGTGGGACCGCAAAGACCTGGGCCTCTGCTTT
GATAACTGCGTGACATACTTTCTTCAGTGCCTCAGGACAGAAAAACTTGAGAATTATTTTATTCCTGAAT
TCAATCTATTCTCTAGCAACTTAATTGACAAAAGAAGTAAAGAATTTCTGACAAAGCAAATTGAATATGA
AAGAAACAATGAGTTTCCAGTTTTTGATGAATTTTACCCATACGATGTTCCAGATTACGCTTGAGCGGCC
GCGCCGGCGGGCCCGAATTCTACCGGGTAGGGGAGGCGCTTTTCCCAAGGCAGTCTGGAGCATGCGCTTT
AGCAGCCCCGCTGGGCACTTGGCGCTACACAAGTGGCCTCTGGCCTCGCACACATTCCACATCCACCGGT
AGGCGCCAACCGGCTCCGTTCTTTGGTGGCCCCTTCGCGCCACCTTCTACTCCTCCCCTAGTCAGGAAGT
TCCCCCCCGCCCCGCAGCTCGCGTCGTGCAGGACGTGACAAATGGAAGTAGCACGTCTCACTAGTCTCGT
GCAGATGGACAGCACCGCTGAGCAATGGAAGCGGGTAGGCCTTTGGGGCAGCGGCCAATAGCAGCTTTGC
TCCTTCGCTTTCTGGGCTCAGAGGCTGGGAAGGGGTGGGTCCGGGGGCGGGCTCAGGGGCGGGCTCAGGG
GCGGGGCGGGCGCCCGAAGGTCCTCCGGAGGCCCGGCATTCTGCACGCTTCAAAAGCGCACGTCTGCCGC
GCTGTTCTCCTCTTCCTCATCTCCGGGCCTTTCGACCTGCAGCCCAAGCTTACCATGACCGAGTACAAGC
CCACGGTGCGCCTCGCCACCCGCGACGACGTCCCCAGGGCCGTACGCACCCTCGCCGCCGCGTTCGCCGA
CTACCCCGCCACGCGCCACACCGTCGATCCGGACCGCCACATCGAGCGGGTCACCGAGCTGCAAGAACTC
TTCCTCACGCGCGTCGGGCTCGACATCGGCAAGGTGTGGGTCGCGGACGACGGCGCCGCGGTGGCGGTCT
GGACCACGCCGGAGAGCGTCGAAGCGGGGGCGGTGTTCGCCGAGATCGGCCCGCGCATGGCCGAGTTGAG
CGGTTCCCGGCTGGCCGCGCAGCAACAGATGGAAGGCCTCCTGGCGCCGCACCGGCCCAAGGAGCCCGCG
TGGTTCCTGGCCACCGTCGGCGTCTCGCCCGACCACCAGGGCAAGGGTCTGGGCAGCGCCGTCGTGCTCC
CCGGAGTGGAGGCGGCCGAGCGCGCCGGGGTGCCCGCCTTCCTGGAGACCTCCGCGCCCCGCAACCTCCC
CTTCTACGAGCGGCTCGGCTTCACCGTCACCGCCGACGTCGAGGTGCCCGAAGGACCGCGCACCTGGTGC
ATGACCCGCAAGCCCGGTGCCTGACGCCCGCCCCACGACCCGCAGCGCCCGACCGAAAGGAGCGCACGAC
CCCATGCATCGGCGTCTCGAGATATCAGTGGTCCAGGCTCTAGTTTTGACTCAACAATATCACCAGCTGA
AGCCTATAGAGTACGAGCCATAGATAAAATAAAAGATTTTATTTAGTCTCCAGAAAAAGGGGGGAATGAA
AGACCCCACCTGTAGGTTTGGCAAGCTAGCTTAAGTAACGCCATTTTGCAAGGCATGGAAAAATACATAA
CTGAGAATAGAGAAGTTCAGATCAAGGTCAGGAACAGATGGAACAGGGTCGACCCTAGAGAACCATCAGA
TGTTTCCAGGGTGCCCCAAGGACCTGAAATGACCCTGTGCCTTATTTGAACTAACCAATCAGTTCGCTTC
TCGCTTCTGTTCGCGCGCTTCTGCTCCCCGAGCTCAATAAAAGAGCCCACAACCCCTCACTCGGGGCGCC
AGTCCTCCGATTGACTGAGTCGCCCGGGTACCCGTGTATCCAATAAACCCTCTTGCAGTTGCATCCGACT
TGTGGTCTCGCTGTTCCTTGGGAGGGTCTCCTCTGAGTGATTGACTACCCGTCAGCGGGGGTCTTTCATT
TGGGGGCTCGTCCGGGATCGGGAGACCCCTGCCCAGGGACCACCGACCCACCACCGGGAGGTAAGCTGGC
TGCCTCGCGCGTTTCGGTGATGACGGTGAAAACCTCTGACACATGCAGCTCCCGGAGACGGTCACAGCTT
GTCTGTAAGCGGATGCCGGGAGCAGACAAGCCCGTCAGGGCGCGTCAGCGGGTGTTGGCGGGTGTCGGGG
CGCAGCCATGACCCAGTCACGTAGCGATAGCGGAGTGTAGATCCGGCTGTGGAATGTGTGTCAGTTAGGG
TGTGGAAAGTCCCCAGGCTCCCCAGCAGGCAGAAGTATGCAAAGCATGCATCTCAATTAGTCAGCAACCA
GGTGTGGAAAGTCCCCAGGCTCCCCAGCAGGCAGAAGTATGCAAAGCATGCATCTCAATTAGTCAGCAAC
CATAGTCCCGCCCCTAACTCCGCCCATCCCGCCCCTAACTCCGCCCAGTTCCGCCCATTCTCCGCCCCAT
GGCTGACTAATTTTTTTTATTTATGCAGAGGCCGAGGCCGCCTCGGCCTCTGAGCTATTCCAGAAGTAGT
GAGGAGGCTTTTTTGGAGGCCTAGGCTTTTGCAAAAAGCTTACTGGCTTAACTATGCGGCATCAGAGCAG
ATTGTACTGAGAGTGCACCATATGCGGTGTGAAATACCGCACAGATGCGTAAGGAGAAAATACCGCATCA
GGCGCTCTTCCGCTTCCTCGCTCACTGACTCGCTGCGCTCGGTCGTTCGGCTGCGGCGAGCGGTATCAGC
TCACTCAAAGGCGGTAATACGGTTATCCACAGAATCAGGGGATAACGCAGGAAAGAACATGTGAGCAAAA
GGCCAGCAAAAGGCCAGGAACCGTAAAAAGGCCGCGTTGCTGGCGTTTTTCCATAGGCTCCGCCCCCCTG
ACGAGCATCACAAAAATCGACGCTCAAGTCAGAGGTGGCGAAACCCGACAGGACTATAAAGATACCAGGC
GTTTCCCCCTGGAAGCTCCCTCGTGCGCTCTCCTGTTCCGACCCTGCCGCTTACCGGATACCTGTCCGCC
TTTCTCCCTTCGGGAAGCGTGGCGCTTTCTCATAGCTCACGCTGTAGGTATCTCAGTTCGGTGTAGGTCG
TTCGCTCCAAGCTGGGCTGTGTGCACGAACCCCCCGTTCAGCCCGACCGCTGCGCCTTATCCGGTAACTA
TCGTCTTGAGTCCAACCCGGTAAGACACGACTTATCGCCACTGGCAGCAGCCACTGGTAACAGGATTAGC
AGAGCGAGGTATGTAGGCGGTGCTACAGAGTTCTTGAAGTGGTGGCCTAACTACGGCTACACTAGAAGGA
CAGTATTTGGTATCTGCGCTCTGCTGAAGCCAGTTACCTTCGGAAAAAGAGTTGGTAGCTCTTGATCCGG
CAAACAAACCACCGCTGGTAGCGGTGGTTTTTTTGTTTGCAAGCAGCAGATTACGCGCAGAAAAAAAGGA
TCTCAAGAAGATCCTTTGATCTTTTCTACGGGGTCTGACGCTCAGTGGAACGAAAACTCACGTTAAGGGA
TTTTGGTCATGAGATTATCAAAAAGGATCTTCACCTAGATCCTTTTAAATTAAAAATGAAGTTTTAAATC
AATCTAAAGTATATATGAGTAAACTTGGTCTGACAGTTACCAATGCTTAATCAGTGAGGCACCTATCTCA
GCGATCTGTCTATTTCGTTCATCCATAGTTGCCTGACTCCCCGTCGTGTAGATAACTACGATACGGGAGG
GCTTACCATCTGGCCCCAGTGCTGCAATGATACCGCGAGACCCACGCTCACCGGCTCCAGATTTATCAGC
AATAAACCAGCCAGCCGGAAGGGCCGAGCGCAGAAGTGGTCCTGCAACTTTATCCGCCTCCATCCAGTCT
ATTAATTGTTGCCGGGAAGCTAGAGTAAGTAGTTCGCCAGTTAATAGTTTGCGCAACGTTGTTGCCATTG
CTGCAGGCATCGTGGTGTCACGCTCGTCGTTTGGTATGGCTTCATTCAGCTCCGGTTCCCAACGATCAAG
GCGAGTTACATGATCCCCCATGTTGTGCAAAAAAGCGGTTAGCTCCTTCGGTCCTCCGATCGTTGTCAGA
AGTAAGTTGGCCGCAGTGTTATCACTCATGGTTATGGCAGCACTGCATAATTCTCTTACTGTCATGCCAT
CCGTAAGATGCTTTTCTGTGACTGGTGAGTACTCAACCAAGTCATTCTGAGAATAGTGTATGCGGCGACC
GAGTTGCTCTTGCCCGGCGTCAACACGGGATAATACCGCGCCACATAGCAGAACTTTAAAAGTGCTCATC
ATTGGAAAACGTTCTTCGGGGCGAAAACTCTCAAGGATCTTACCGCTGTTGAGATCCAGTTCGATGTAAC
CCACTCGTGCACCCAACTGATCTTCAGCATCTTTTACTTTCACCAGCGTTTCTGGGTGAGCAAAAACAGG
AAGGCAAAATGCCGCAAAAAAGGGAATAAGGGCGACACGGAAATGTTGAATACTCATACTCTTCCTTTTT
CAATATTATTGAAGCATTTATCAGGGTTATTGTCTCATGAGCGGATACATATTTGAATGTATTTAGAAAA
ATAAACAAATAGGGGTTCCGCGCACATTTCCCCGAAAAGTGCCACCTGACGTCTAAGAAACCATTATTAT
CATGACATTAACCTATAAAAATAGGCGTATCACGAGGCCCTTTCGTCTTCAAGAATTAGCTTGGCCATTG
CATACGTTGTATCCATATCATAATATGTACATTTATATTGGCTCATGTCCAACATTACCGCCATGTTGAC
ATTGATTATTGACTAGTTATTAATAGTAATCAATTACGGGGTCATTAGTTCATAGCCCATATATGGAGT
Features (pLannotate 1.2.2; 19 found; start..end, strand, type, name):
    309..512     +  promoter       CMV promoter: human cytomegalovirus (CMV) immediate early promoter
    513..688     +  LTR            5' LTR (truncated): truncated long terminal repeat from Moloney murine sarcoma virus
    810..1084    +  misc_feature   MESV Ψ (fragment): packaging signal of murine embryonic stem cell virus
   1151..1567    +  CDS            gag (truncated): truncated Moloney murine leukemia virus (MMLV) gag gene lacking the start codon
   1607..1956    +  promoter       TRE3GV promoter: 3rd-generation Tet-responsive promoter that can be activated by binding of Tet-On® 3G, optimized for retroviral and lentiviral vectors
   1969..3534    +  CDS            CGAS: CGAS_HUMAN - Also known as C6orf150 From Homo sapiens (Human).
   3535..3562    +  CDS            3xHA (fragment): three tandem HA epitope tags
   3595..4094    +  promoter       PGK promoter: mouse phosphoglycerate kinase 1 promoter
   4115..4714    +  CDS            PuroR: puromycin N-acetyltransferase; pac from Streptomyces alboniger; confers resistance to puromycin
   4781..4853    +  CDS            env (fragment): murine leukemia virus gPr80 envelope polyprotein precursor; env; proteolytically cleaved into gp70SU and p15TM subunits
   4895..5320    +  LTR            3' LTR (ΔU3): self-inactivating 3' long terminal repeat (LTR) from Moloney murine leukemia virus
   5389..5429    +  CDS            rop (fragment): Rop protein, which maintains plasmids at low copy number; rop
   5531..5569    +  misc_feature   bom (fragment): basis of mobility region from pBR322
   5586..5915    +  promoter       SV40 promoter: SV40 enhancer and early promoter
   5921..6022    +  misc_feature   bom (fragment): basis of mobility region from pBR322
   6208..6796    -  rep_origin     ori: high-copy-number ColE1/pMB1/pBR322/pUC origin of replication
   6967..7827    -  CDS            AmpR: β-lactamase; bla; confers resistance to ampicillin, carbenicillin, and related antibiotics
   7828..7932    -  promoter       AmpR promoter: bla
   8118..308     +  enhancer       CMV enhancer (across the origin): human cytomegalovirus immediate early enhancer
