[The description below was written by a language model from this plasmid's Addgene catalogue record and pLannotate feature annotations shown in this document.]
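Description:
pTRE3G-human cGAS-HA is a self-inactivating gammaretroviral transfer vector built on the Takara pRetroX-TRE3G backbone, designed for doxycycline-dependent expression of human cyclic GMP-AMP synthase (cGAS) in mammalian cells after retroviral transduction. In bacteria it is propagated through a high-copy ColE1/pUC-type origin and selected with ampicillin via the β-lactamase gene. The annotated sequence is about 8.2 kb, consistent with the stated backbone plus the roughly 1.6 kb insert, although the sequence record is labelled a partial NGS result.

The viral genome is transcribed in packaging cells from a hybrid 5' end in which the CMV enhancer and promoter are fused to a truncated LTR. This is followed by a packaging signal (Ψ) and a truncated, start-codon-less gag segment that supports efficient encapsidation. The 3' LTR carries a U3 deletion, so after reverse transcription and integration the LTR promoter activity is lost and expression depends on the internal promoters. The first of these is TRE3GV, a third-generation Tet-responsive promoter optimized for viral vectors. It drives the human cGAS coding sequence, which is preceded by a Kozak sequence and fused at its C terminus to an HA epitope for detection; the annotation's "3xHA fragment" corresponds in length to a single tag. Downstream, a mouse PGK promoter drives puromycin N-acetyltransferase for selection of transduced cells.

TRE3G is active only when bound by the Tet-On 3G transactivator in the presence of doxycycline. That transactivator is not encoded here and must be supplied separately. The catalogue's Entrez Gene field lists Adamts1, which conflicts with the insert name and the sequence annotation and appears to be an error. The associated study concerns species-specific self-DNA detection by mammalian cGAS enzymes.
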