Addgene plasmid #186842: pTRE3G-human cGAS-HA
Purpose: Doxycycline-dependent expression of human cGAS gene in mammalian cells by retroviral transduction
Depositing lab: Jonathan Kagan. Depositing organization: Boston Children's Hospital. Publication: Species-specific self-DNA detection mechanisms by mammalian cyclic GMP-AMP synthases. Mosallanejad K, Kennedy SN, Bahleda KM, Slavik KM, Zhou W, Govande AA, Hancks DC, Kranzusch PJ, Kagan JC. Sci Immunol. 2023 Jan 20;8(79):eabp9765. doi: 10.1126/sciimmunol.abp9765. Epub 2023 Jan 20. PubMed 36662885.
Backbone
  Vector backbone: pRetroX-TRE3G Vector
  Backbone manufacturer: Takara Bio
  Backbone size w/o insert (bp): 6600
  Vector type: Retroviral
  Selectable markers: Puromycin
Growth in bacteria
  Bacterial resistance: Ampicillin, 100 μg/mL
  Growth temperature: 37°C
  Growth strain: NEB Stable
  Copy number: High Copy
Gene/Insert
  Gene/Insert name: Human cGAS with C-terminal HA tag (alt name: cGAS)
  Species: H. sapiens (human)
  Insert size (bp): 1602
  Entrez Gene: Adamts1 (a.k.a. ADAM-TS1, ADAMTS, ADAMTS-1, C3-C5, METH-1, METH1)
  Promoter: TRE3G
  Tag / fusion protein: HA (C terminal on insert)
  Cloning method: Ligation Independent Cloning
  Sequencing primers: 5′ pCEP_Fw (agagctcgtttagtgaaccg); 3′ MSCV_Rv (cagcggggctgctaaagcgcatgc)
Terms and licenses: Academic/Nonprofit Terms; Industry Terms: Not Available to Industry
Depositor comments: Contains Kozak sequence (gccacc) before start codon. Please visit https://www.biorxiv.org/content/10.1101/2022.03.09.483681v2 for bioRxiv preprint.
How to cite: pTRE3G-human cGAS-HA was a gift from Jonathan Kagan (Addgene plasmid # 186842 ; http://n2t.net/addgene:186842 ; RRID:Addgene_186842)
